>Addgene plasmid #61667 | KIF5C(1-560)-2xmCitrine-GFP11 | depositor full sequence | sequence record 100643 | Full plasmid sequence
CCCCATTGACGTCAATGGGAGTTTGTTTTGGCACCAAAATCAACGGGACTTTCCAAAATGTCGTAACAAC
TCCGCCCCATTGACGCAAATGGGCGGTAGGCGTGTACGGTGGGAGGTCTATATAAGCAGAGCTGGTTTAG
TGAACCGTCAGATCCGCTAGCGCTACCGGACTCAGATCTCGAGCTCAAGCTTCGAATTCATGGCGGATCC
AGCCGAATGCAGCATCAAAGTGATGTGCCGGTTCCGGCCCCTCAACGAAGCTGAGATCCTCCGCGGGGAC
AAATTCATCCCCAAATTCAAAGGCGAGGAGACGGTGGTGATCGGGCAAGGGAAGCCGTATGTCTTTGACC
GAGTTCTGCCGCCCAACACAACCCAGGAGCAGGTCTACAATGCCTGTGCGAAGCAGATTGTCAAAGATGT
CCTCGAGGGTTACAATGGGACAATTTTTGCATACGGGCAGACTTCATCAGGAAAAACTCATACCATGGAG
GGGAAGCTGCACGATCCTCAGCTTATGGGTATCATACCCAGGATCGCACACGATATTTTCGATCACATCT
ATTCCATGGATGAGAACTTGGAGTTTCATATCAAGGTTTCCTATTTTGAGATCTACTTGGACAAAATAAG
GGACTTGCTTGACGTGTCCAAGACCAACTTGGCTGTTCATGAAGACAAAAACAGAGTCCCCTATGTAAAG
GGGTGCACCGAGAGGTTTGTGTCAAGCCCGGAGGAGGTCATGGATGTGATCGATGAGGGCAAAGCAAACC
GACATGTGGCTGTGACAAACATGAACGAACACAGCTCCAGGAGTCACAGTATCTTCCTGATTAACATTAA
ACAAGAGAATGTGGAGACTGAAAAAAAACTCAGCGGGAAGCTGTATTTGGTTGATTTGGCTGGGAGTGAA
AAGGTCAGCAAAACTGGTGCCGAGGGAGCTGTTCTTGATGAAGCTAAAAATATCAACAAGTCTTTGTCTG
CTCTTGGAAATGTGATCTCTGCCTTGGCAGAAGGGACAAAAACACATGTGCCATACCGGGACAGCAAGAT
GACTCGGATTCTCCAGGACTCTCTGGGTGGGAACTGCAGGACCACCATTGTCATTTGCTGTTCTCCTTCA
GTCTTCAATGAGGCTGAGACCAAGTCCACGCTGATGTTTGGACAGAGAGCAAAGACCATCAAGAATACAG
TCTCTGTGAACTTGGAACTAACAGCAGAAGAATGGAAGAAGAAATATGAAAAAGAGAAAGAGAAGAATAA
GGCCCTGAAGAGTGTCATCCAGCATCTGGAGGTGGAGCTGAACAGGTGGAGGAACGGGGAAGCTGTGCCT
GAGGATGAACAGATCAGTGCCAAGGACCAGAAGAACCTGGAGCCCTGCGACAACACACCCATCATAGACA
ACATCACACCTGTGGTTGACGGCATCTCTGCTGAGAAAGAGAAGTATGACGAGGAAATCACCAGTCTGTA
CCGACAGCTGGATGACAAGGACGATGAAATTAACCAGCAGAGCCAGCTGGCTGAAAAGCTGAAGCAACAG
ATGTTGGATCAGGACGAGCTTCTAGCTTCCACCAGAAGGGACTACGAGAAAATCCAGGAGGAGCTGACCC
GCCTCCAGATTGAAAACGAGGCGGCTAAAGACGAGGTGAAGGAGGTCCTCCAGGCCCTGGAGGAGCTGGC
TGTCAATTACGACCAGAAGTCACAGGAAGTGGAGGACAAGACCCGGGCCAACGAGCAACTGACCGATGAG
CTGGCCCAGAAAACGACGACACTGACAACCACCCAGCGGGAGCTGAGTCAGCTACAGGAGCTTAGCAACC
ACCAGAAGAAGAGGGCCACGGAGATCCTGAACCTGCTTCTCAAGGATCTGGGCGAGCTGGTACCGGGAGG
TGGTGGAGGAGGAGGTGGAGGACCGGTCGCCATGGTGTCCAAGGGAGAGGAACTGTTTACCGGAGTGGTC
CCCATACTGGTGGAGCTCGACGGAGACGTGAACGGACACAAATTCTCCGTGTCTGGGGAAGGCGAGGGCG
ACGCCACATACGGTAAATTGACCCTCAAGTTTATCTGTACCACAGGTAAACTGCCTGTGCCTTGGCCTAC
CCTGGTGACTACCTTTGGCTATGGCCTCATGTGTTTCGCACGCTATCCCGATCACATGAAGCAACACGAT
TTTTTCAAAAGCGCCATGCCAGAGGGCTATGTCCAAGAGCGGACCATTTTCTTTAAGGATGACGGGAACT
ATAAGACACGCGCAGAGGTCAAGTTTGAGGGGGACACACTGGTCAACCGGATCGAACTGAAAGGCATTGA
CTTTAAGGAAGATGGAAACATTCTGGGCCACAAACTGGAATACAATTACAATAGCCATAACGTGTATATT
ATGGCAGACAAACAGAAAAACGGGATCAAAGTGAATTTCAAAATCCGGCACAATATCGAAGACGGGAGCG
TCCAGCTGGCCGATCACTATCAGCAAAACACACCCATTGGCGATGGCCCTGTGCTCCTGCCAGACAATCA
CTATCTGTCCTACCAATCCAAGCTGAGTAAAGATCCCAATGAGAAACGCGACCACATGGTCCTCCTGGAA
TTCGTCACCGCAGCCGGCATCACCCTCGGGATGGATGAGTTGTATAAGGGCGCGCCAGGTACTAGTGGTA
TGGTCAGCAAAGGGGAGGAGCTCTTCACAGGGGTCGTGCCTATCCTCGTCGAACTGGATGGCGATGTAAA
TGGCCATAAGTTTAGCGTCTCCGGAGAGGGTGAAGGGGATGCAACCTATGGCAAACTGACTCTGAAATTC
ATATGCACAACCGGGAAGCTCCCCGTCCCCTGGCCCACACTCGTCACCACATTCGGGTACGGGCTGATGT
GCTTTGCCCGTTACCCTGACCATATGAAACAGCATGACTTTTTTAAATCCGCAATGCCTGAAGGGTACGT
GCAGGAACGCACAATCTTCTTCAAGGACGATGGCAATTACAAAACCCGGGCCGAGGTGAAATTCGAAGGC
GATACCCTCGTGAATCGCATAGAGCTCAAGGGGATCGATTTCAAAGAAGATGGCAATATCCTCGGACATA
AGCTCGAGTATAACTATAACAGTCACAATGTCTACATCATGGCCGATAAGCAAAAGAATGGCATTAAGGT
CAACTTTAAGATACGCCATAACATTGAGGATGGCAGTGTGCAACTCGCAGACCATTACCAACAGAATACC
CCAATCGGGGACGGTCCAGTCCTGCTCCCCGATAACCATTACCTCAGCTATCAGAGCAAACTCAGCAAGG
ACCCTAACGAAAAGCGGGATCATATGGTGCTGCTTGAGTTTGTGACAGCCGCAGGGATTACTCTGGGCAT
GGACGAGCTGTACAAGGGCGCGCCAGGAGGTTCACCGGTAGGCAGCGGCAGAGACCACATGGTGCTGCAC
GAGTACGTGAACGCCGCCGGCATCACCTGATCTAGATCATAATCAGCCATACCACATTTGTAGAGGTTTT
ACTTGCTTTAAAAAACCTCCCACACCTCCCCCTGAACCTGAAACATAAAATGAATGCAATTGTTGTTGTT
AACTTGTTTATTGCAGCTTATAATGGTTACAAATAAAGCAATAGCATCACAAATTTCACAAATAAAGCAT
TTTTTTCACTGCATTCTAGTTGTGGTTTGTCCAAACTCATCAATGTATCTTAAGGCGTAAATTGTAAGCG
TTAATATTTTGTTAAAATTCGCGTTAAATTTTTGTTAAATCAGCTCATTTTTTAACCAATAGGCCGAAAT
CGGCAAAATCCCTTATAAATCAAAAGAATAGACCGAGATAGGGT
[37 nt withheld, positions 3825-3861]
AAAGAACGTGGACTCCAACGTCAAAGG
[49 nt withheld, positions 3889-3937]
T
[91 nt withheld, positions 3939-4029]
G
[124 nt withheld, positions 4031-4154]
CAGGTGGCACTTTTCGGGGAAATGTGCGCGGAACCCCTATTTGTTTATTTTTCTAAATACATTCAAATAT
GTATCCGCTCATGAGACAATAACCCTGATAAATGCTTCAATAATATTGAAAAAGGAAGAGTCCTGAGGCG
GAAAGAACCAGCTGTGGAATGTGTGTCAGTTAGGGTGTGGAAAGTCCCCAGGCTCCCCAGCAGGCAGAAG
TATGCAAAGCATGCATCTCAATTAGTCAGCAACCAGGTGTGGAAAGTCCCCAGGCTCCCCAGCAGGCAGA
AGTATGCAAAGCATGCATCTCAATTAGTCAGCAACCATAGTCCCGCCCCTAACTCCGCCCATCCCGCCCC
TAACTCCGCCCAGTTCCGCCCATTCTCCGCCCCATGGCTGACTAATTTTTTTTATTTATGCAGAGGCCGA
GGCCGCCTCGGCCTCTGAGCTATTCCAGAAGTAGTGAGGAGGCTTTTTTGGAGGCCTAGGCTTTTGCAAA
GATCGATCAAGAGACAGGATGAGGATCGTTTCGCATGATTGAACAAGATGGATTGCACGCAGGTTCTCCG
GCCGCTTGGGTGGAGAGGCTATTCGGCTATGACTGGGCACAACAGACAATCGGCTGCTCTGATGCCGCCG
TGTTCCGGCTGTCAGCGCAGGGGCGCCCGGTTCTTTTTGTCAAGACCGACCTGTCCGGTGCCCTGAATGA
ACTGCAAGACGAGGCAGCGCGGCTATCGTGGCTGGCCACGACGGGCGTTCCTTGCGCAGCTGTGCTCGAC
GTTGTCACTGAAGCGGGAAGGGACTGGCTGCTATTGGGCGAAGTGCCGGGGCAGGATCTCCTGTCATCTC
ACCTTGCTCCTGCCGAGAAAGTATCCATCATGGCTGATGCAATGCGGCGGCTGCATACGCTTGATCCGGC
TACCTGCCCATTCGACCACCAAGCGAAACATCGCATCGAGCGAGCACGTACTCGGATGGAAGCCGGTCTT
GTCGATCAGGATGATCTGGACGAAGAGCATCAGGGGCTCGCGCCAGCCGAACTGTTCGCCAGGCTCAAGG
CGAGCATGCCCGACGGCGAGGATCTCGTCGTGACCCATGGCGATGCCTGCTTGCCGAATATCATGGTGGA
AAATGGCCGCTTTTCTGGATTCATCGACTGTGGCCGGCTGGGTGTGGCGGACCGCTATCAGGACATAGCG
TTGGCTACCCGTGATATTGCTGAAGAGCTTGGCGGCGAATGGGCTGACCGCTTCCTCGTGCTTTACGGTA
TCGCCGCTCCCGATTCGCAGCGCATCGCCTTCTATCGCCTTCTTGACGAGTTCTTCTGAGCGGGACTCTG
GGGTTCGAAATGACCGACCAAGCGACGCCCAACCTGCCATCACGAGATTTCGATTCCACCGCCGCCTTCT
ATGAAAGGTTGGGCTTCGGAATCGTTTTCCGGGACGCCGGCTGGATGATCCTCCAGCGCGGGGATCTCAT
GCTGGAGTTCTTCGCCCACCCTAGGGGGAGGCTAACTGAAACACGGAAGGAGACAATACCGGAAGGAACC
CGCGCTATGACGGCAATAAAAAGACAGAATAAAACGCACGGTGTTGGGTCGTTTGTTCATAAACGCGGGG
TTCGGTCCCAGGGCTGGCACTCTGTCGATACCCCACCGAGACCCCATTGGGGCCAATACGCCCGCGTTTC
TTCCTTTTCCCCACCCCACCCCCCAAGTTCGGGTGAAGGCCCAGGGCTCGCAGCCAACGTCGGGGCGGCA
GGCCCTGCCATAGCCTCAGGTTACTCATATATACTTTAGATTGATTTAAAACTTCATTTTTAATTTAAAA
GGATCTAGGTGAAGATCCTTTTTGATAATCTCATGACCAAAATCCCTTAACGTGAGTTTTCGTTCCACTG
AGCGTCAGACCCCGTAGAAAAGATCAAAGGATCTTCTTGAGATCCTTTTTTTCTGCGCGTAATCTGCTGC
TTGCAAACAAAAAAACCACCGCTACCAGCGGTGGTTTGTTTGCCGGATCAAGAGCTACCAACTCTTTTTC
CGAAGGTAACTGGCTTCAGCAGAGCGCAGATACCAAATACTGTCCTTCTAGTGTAGCCGTAGTTAGGCCA
CCACTTCAAGAACTCTGTAGCACCGCCTACATACCTCGCTCTGCTAATCCTGTTACCAGTGGCTGCTGCC
AGTGGCGATAAGTCGTGTCTTACCGGGTTGGACTCAAGACGATAGTTACCGGATAAGGCGCAGCGGTCGG
GCTGAACGGGGGGTTCGTGCACACAGCCCAGCTTGGAGCGAACGACCTACACCGAACTGAGATACCTACA
GCGTGAGCTATGAGAAAGCGCCACGCTTCCCGAAGGGAGAAAGGCGGACAGGTATCCGGTAAGCGGCAGG
GTCGGAACAGGAGAGCGCACGAGGGAGCTTCCAGGGGGAAACGCCTGGTATCTTTATAGTCCTGTCGGGT
TTCGCCACCTCTGACTTGAGCGTCGATTTTTGTGATGCTCGTCAGGGGGGCGGAGCCTATGGAAAAACGC
CAGCAACGCGGCCTTTTTACGGTTCCTGGCCTTTTGCTGGCCTTTTGCTCACATGTTCTTTCCTGCGTTA
TCCCCTGATTCTGTGGATAACCGTATTACCGCCATGCATC
Features (pLannotate 1.2.2; 16 found; start..end, strand, type, name):
      2..19      -  promoter       CMV promoter (fragment): human cytomegalovirus (CMV) immediate early promoter
     82..133     +  promoter       CMVd2 promoter: truncated human cytomegalovirus (CMV) immediate early promoter that yields moderately reduced expression relative to the full-length promoter
    156..199     +  misc_feature   MCS (fragment): multiple cloning site
    200..916     +  CDS            Kif5c: KIF5C_RAT - Also known as Nkhc2. Experimental evidence at protein level: Swiss-Prot protein existence level 1. Involved in synaptic transmission (By similarity). Mediates dendritic trafficking of mRNAs (By similarity). Kinesin is a microtubule-associated force-producing protein that may play a role in organelle transport (By similarity). Required for anterograde axonal transportation of MAPK8IP3/JIP3 which is essential for MAPK8IP3/JIP3 function in axon elongation (PubMed:23576431). From Rattus norvegicus (Rat).
   1922..2638    +  CDS            mCitrine: mCitrine is a basic (constitutively fluorescent) yellow fluorescent protein published in 2001, derived from Aequorea victoria.
   2660..3376    +  CDS            mCitrine: mCitrine is a basic (constitutively fluorescent) yellow fluorescent protein published in 2001, derived from Aequorea victoria.
   3465..3548    +  CDS            large T antigen (fragment): large T antigen from SV40 (simian virus 40)
   3571..3692    +  polyA_signal   SV40 poly(A) signal: SV40 polyadenylation signal
   3726..4154    -  rep_origin     f1 ori (sequence partly withheld): f1 bacteriophage origin of replication; arrow indicates direction of (+) strand synthesis
   4181..4285    +  promoter       AmpR promoter: bla
   4287..4644    +  promoter       SV40 promoter: SV40 enhancer and early promoter
   4679..5473    +  CDS            NeoR/KanR: aminoglycoside phosphotransferase from Tn5; aph(3')-II (or nptII); confers resistance to neomycin, kanamycin, and G418 (Geneticin®)
   5494..5646    +  CDS            ble (fragment): BLE_KLEPN - Experimental evidence at protein level: Swiss-Prot protein existence level 1. Binding protein with a strong affinity to the bleomycin family of antibiotics. Binds to CL990; an antimitotic-antibiotic compound. From Klebsiella pneumoniae.
   5705..5752    +  polyA_signal   HSV TK poly(A) signal: herpes simplex virus thymidine kinase polyadenylation signal (Cole and Stacy, 1985)
   5843..5859    -  polyA_signal   bGH poly(A) signal (fragment): bovine growth hormone polyadenylation signal
   6081..6669    +  rep_origin     ori: high-copy-number ColE1/pMB1/pBR322/pUC origin of replication
