[The description below was written by a language model from this plasmid's Addgene catalogue record and pLannotate feature annotations shown in this document.]
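Description:
KIF5C(1-560)-2xmCitrine-GFP11 is a mammalian expression plasmid built on a Clontech C1-type backbone. It encodes a truncated rat kinesin-1 heavy chain (Kif5c, residues 1-560) fused at its C-terminus to two tandem copies of the yellow fluorescent protein mCitrine, followed by the GFP11 fragment of split GFP. The plasmid is propagated in E. coli at high copy from a ColE1/pUC-type origin under kanamycin selection. Its NeoR/KanR gene sits behind both a bacterial promoter and the SV40 enhancer/early promoter and ends in an HSV TK polyadenylation signal, so the same marker can also confer G418 resistance in mammalian cells. An f1 origin is also present.

In the feature table, the only promoter annotations upstream of the fusion are a truncated CMV immediate early promoter (CMVd2, described as giving moderately reduced expression) and a short CMV fragment. This suggests a weakened CMV promoter rather than the full-length one, although the catalogue fields do not state the promoter. The Kif5c annotation covers only the first part of the motor coding region, and the short GFP11 tag is not annotated at all. Both are presumably in the unannotated stretches flanking the two mCitrine sequences. Transcripts terminate at an SV40 poly(A) signal. The sequence record is 6,784 nt, slightly shorter than the listed total size of 6,810 bp.

GFP11 is the small strand of split GFP that associates with the complementary larger GFP fragment. Here it serves as a linker for attaching the fluorescent motor to a partner protein carrying the other fragment. The associated publication title indicates use in a method for assembling multiprotein complexes in cells to study how kinesins act when coupled together.
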