Addgene plasmid #61667: KIF5C(1-560)-2xmCitrine-GFP11
Purpose: Tandem mCitrine-labeled, truncated kinesin-1 fused to split GFP linker
Depositing lab: Kristen Verhey. Depositing organization: University of Michigan. Publication: A method for multiprotein assembly in cells reveals independent action of kinesins in complex. Norris SR, Soppina V, Dizaji AS, Schimert KI, Sept D, Cai D, Sivaramakrishnan S, Verhey KJ. J Cell Biol. 2014 Nov 10;207(3):393-406. doi: 10.1083/jcb.201407086. Epub 2014 Nov 3. PubMed 25365993.
Backbone
  Vector backbone: C1
  Backbone manufacturer: Clontech
  Backbone size w/o insert (bp): 4013
  Total vector size (bp): 6810
  Vector type: Mammalian Expression
Growth in bacteria
  Bacterial resistance: Kanamycin, 50 μg/mL
  Growth temperature: 37°C
  Growth strain: DH5alpha
  Copy number: High Copy
Gene/Insert
  Gene/Insert name: KIF5C(1-560)-2xmCitrine-GFP11 (alt name: KHC)
  Species: R. norvegicus (rat)
  Insert size (bp): 3258
  Entrez Gene: Kif5c
Terms and licenses: Academic/Nonprofit Terms; Industry Terms: Not Available to Industry
How to cite: KIF5C(1-560)-2xmCitrine-GFP11 was a gift from Kristen Verhey (Addgene plasmid # 61667 ; http://n2t.net/addgene:61667 ; RRID:Addgene_61667)
