>Addgene plasmid #61667 | KIF5C(1-560)-2xmCitrine-GFP11 | addgene partial sequence | sequence record 103046 | CMV-F 5'-CGCAAATGGGCGGTAGGCGTG-3'
AGTGAACCGTCAGATCCGCTAGCGCTACCGGACTCAGATCTCGAGCTCAAGCTTCGAATTCATGGCGGAT
CCAGCCGAATGCAGCATCAAAGTGATGTGCCGGTTCCGGCCCCTCAACGAAGCTGAGATCCTCCGCGGGG
ACAAATTCATCCCCAAATTCAAAGGCGAGGAGACGGTGGTGATCGGGCAAGGGAAGCCGTATGTCTTTGA
CCGAGTTCTGCCGCCCAACACAACCCAGGAGCAGGTCTACAATGCCTGTGCGAAGCAGATTGTCAAAGAT
GTCCTCGAGGGTTACAATGGGACAATTTTTGCATACGGGCAGACTTCATCAGGAAAAACTCATACCATGG
AGGGGAAGCTGCACGATCCTCAGCTTATGGGTATCATACCCAGGATCGCACACGATATTTTCGATCACAT
CTATTCCATGGATGAGAACTTGGAGTTTCATATCAAGGTTTCCTATTTTGAGATCTACTTGGACAAAATA
AGGGACTTGCTTGACGTGTCCAAGACCAACTTGGCTGTTCATGAAGACAAAAACAGAGTCCCCTATGTAA
AGGGGTGCACCGAGAGGTTTGTGTCAAGCCCGGAGGAGGTCATGGATGTGATCGATGAGGGCAAAGCAAA
CCGACATGTGGCTGTGACAAACATGAACGAACACAGCTCCAGGAGTCACAGTATCTTCCTGATTAACATT
AAACAAGAGAATGTGGAGACTG
