>Addgene plasmid #61667 | KIF5C(1-560)-2xmCitrine-GFP11 | addgene partial sequence | sequence record 103047 | SV40pA-R 5'-GAAATTTGTGATGCTATTGC-3'
GTTAACAACAACAATTGCATTCATTTTATGTTTCAGGTTCAGGGGGAGGTGTGGGAGGTTTTTTAAAGCA
AGTAAAACCTCTACAAATGTGGTATGGCTGATTATGATCTAGATCAGGTGATGCCGGCGGCGTTCACGTA
CTCGTGCAGCACCATGTGGTCTCTGCCGCTGCCTACCGGTGAACCTCCTGGCGCGCCCTTGTACAGCTCG
TCCATGCCCAGAGTAATCCCTGCGGCTGTCACAAACTCAAGCAGCACCATATGATCCCGCTTTTCGTTAG
GGTCCTTGCTGAGTTTGCTCTGATAGCTGAGGTAATGGTTATCGGGGAGCAGGACTGGACCGTCCCCGAT
TGGGGTATTCTGTTGGTAATGGTCTGCGAGTTGCACACTGCCATCCTCAATGTTATGGCGTATCTTAAAG
TTGACCTTAATGCCATTCTTTTGCTTATCGGCCATGATGTAGACATTGTGACTGTTATAGTTATACTCGA
GCTTATGTCCGAGGATATTGCCATCTTCTTTGAAATCGATCCCCTTGAGCTCTATGCGATTCACGAGGGT
ATCGCCTTCGAATTTCACCTCGGCCCGGGTTTTGTAATTGCCATCGTCCTTGAAGAAGATTGTGCGTTCC
TGCACGTACCCTTCAGGCATTGCGGATTTAAAAAAGTCATGCTGTTTCATATGGTCAGGGTAACGGGCAA
AGCACATCAGCCCGTACCCGAATGTGGTGACGAGTGTGGGCCAGGGGACGGGGAGCTTCCCGGTTGTGCA
TATGAATTTCAGAGTCAGTTTGCCATAGGTTGCATCCCCTTCA
