>Addgene plasmid #61667 | KIF5C(1-560)-2xmCitrine-GFP11 | addgene partial sequence | sequence record 104355 | rKIF5C-F 5'-GGTTGATTTGGCTGGGAGTG-3'
TATCAACAAGTCTTTGTCTGCTCTTGGAAATGTGATCTCTGCCTTGGCAGAAGGGACAAAAACACATGTG
CCATACCGGGACAGCAAGATGACTCGGATTCTCCAGGACTCTCTGGGTGGGAACTGCAGGACCACCATTG
TCATTTGCTGTTCTCCTTCAGTCTTCAATGAGGCTGAGACCAAGTCCACGCTGATGTTTGGACAGAGAGC
AAAGACCATCAAGAATACAGTCTCTGTGAACTTGGAACTAACAGCAGAAGAATGGAAGAAGAAATATGAA
AAAGAGAAAGAGAAGAATAAGGCCCTGAAGAGTGTCATCCAGCATCTGGAGGTGGAGCTGAACAGGTGGA
GGAACGGGGAAGCTGTGCCTGAGGATGAACAGATCAGTGCCAAGGACCAGAAGAACCTGGAGCCCTGCGA
CAACACACCCATCATAGACAACATCACACCTGTGGTTGACGGCATCTCTGCTGAGAAAGAGAAGTATGAC
GAGGAAATCACCAGTCTGTACCGACAGCTGGATGACAAGGACGATGAAATTAACCAGCAGAGCCAGCTGG
CTGAAAAGCTGAAGCAACAGATGTTGGATCAGGACGAGCTTCTAGCTTCCACCAGAAGGGACTACGAGAA
AATCCAGGAGGAGCTGACCCGCCTCCAGATTGAAAACGAGGCGGCTAAAGACGAGGTGAAGGAGGTCCTC
CAGGCCCTGGAGGAGCTGGCTGTC
