>Addgene plasmid #61667 | KIF5C(1-560)-2xmCitrine-GFP11 | addgene partial sequence | sequence record 105938 | rKIF5C-F2 5'-GGAGCTGGCTGTCAATTACG-3'
CGAGCAACTGACCGATGAGCTGGCCCAGAAAACGACGACACTGACAACCACCCAGCGGGAGCTGAGTCAG
CTACAGGAGCTTAGCAACCACCAGAAGAAGAGGGCCACGGAGATCCTGAACCTGCTTCTCAAGGATCTGG
GCGAGCTGGTACCGGGAGGTGGTGGAGGAGGAGGTGGAGGACCGGTCGCCATGGTGTCCAAGGGAGAGGA
ACTGTTTACCGGAGTGGTCCCCATACTGGTGGAGCTCGACGGAGACGTGAACGGACACAAATTCTCCGTG
TCTGGGGAAGGCGAGGGCGACGCCACATACGGTAAATTGACCCTCAAGTTTATCTGTACCACAGGTAAAC
TGCCTGTGCCTTGGCCTACCCTGGTGACTACCTTTGGCTATGGCCTCATGTGTTTCGCACGCTATCCCGA
TCACATGAAGCAACACGATTTTTTCAAAAGCGCCATGCCAGAGGGCTATGTCCAAGAGCGGACCATTTTC
TTTAAGGATGACGGGAACTATAAGACACGCGCAGAGGTCAAGTTTGAGGGGGACACACTGGTCAACCGGA
TCGAACTGAAAGGCATTGACTTTAAGGAAGATGGAAACATTCTGGGCCACAAACTGGAATACAATTACAA
TAGCCATAACGTGTATATTATGGCAGACAAACAG
